>Addgene plasmid #36380 | pSMP-DNMT3A_1 | depositor partial sequence | sequence record 45537 | hairpin
TGCTGTTGACAGTGAGCGCGCCCAAGGTCAAGGAGATTATTAGTGAAGCCACAGATGTAATAATCTCCTT
GACCTTGGGCTTGCCTACTGCCTCGGA
