>Addgene plasmid #36380 | pSMP-DNMT3A_1 | addgene partial sequence | sequence record 46629 | pSMP-F (5' TACATCGTGACCTGGGAAG 3')
AGCCCTTTGTCACCCTAAGCCTCCGCCTCCTCTTCCTCCATCCGCCCCGTCTCTCCCCCTTGAACCTCCT
CGTTCGACCCCGCCTCGATCCTCCCTTTATCCAGCCCTCACTCCTTCTCTAGGCGCCGGAATTAGATCTC
TCGAGAAGGTATATTGCTGTTGACAGTGAGCGCGCCCAAGGTCAAGGAGATTATTAGTGAAGCCACAGAT
GTAATAATCTCCTTGACCTTGGGCTTGCCTACTGCCTCGGAATTCAAGGGGCTACTTTAGGAGCAATTAT
CTTGTTTACTAAAACTGAATACCTTGCTATCTCTTTGATACATTTTTACAAAGCTGAATTAAAATGGTAT
AAATTAAATCACTTTTTTCAATTGGAAGACTAATGCGGCCGGCCATATATATCGTTATATGGTGGGGAGC
TGTGGCTTGAAATTTGTTTCACTTTAGGCGCTGGTTGGGCCCTATAGTGAGTCGTATTACCTAGGACGCG
TTCTACCGGGTAGGGGAGGCGCTTTTCCCAAGGCAGTCTGGAGCATGCGCTTTAGCAGCCCCGCTGGGCA
CTTGGCGCTACACAAGTGGCCTCTGGCCTCGCACACATTCCACATCCACCGGTAGGCGCCAACCGGCTCC
GTTCTTTGGTGGCCCCTTCGCGCCACCTTCTACTCCTCCCCTAGTCAGGAAGTTCCCCCCCGCCCCGCAG
CTCGCGTCGTGCAGGACGTGACAAATGGAAGTAGCACGTCTCACTAGTCTCGTGCAGATGGACAGCACCG
CTGAGCAATG
