[The description below was written by a language model from this plasmid's Addgene catalogue record.]
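Description:
pSMP-DNMT3A_1 is a retroviral RNA interference plasmid built on the pSMP backbone (about 6.7 kb without insert) and designed to knock down human DNMT3A, the de novo DNA methyltransferase 3A, in mammalian cells. The insert is a short hairpin RNA sequence targeting DNMT3A, cloned by restriction enzyme digestion between XhoI and EcoRI sites, both of which remain intact. The "_1" suffix suggests it is one of several hairpins against the same gene, although the record does not describe the others. In bacteria the plasmid is maintained at high copy under ampicillin selection, and in mammalian cells a puromycin marker allows enrichment of cells that carry the integrated provirus.

No feature table accompanies this entry, so the promoter driving the hairpin, the hairpin's surrounding context, the promoter for the puromycin cassette, the retroviral long terminal repeats and packaging signal, and the bacterial origin of replication are not stated. As a retroviral vector, it would generally be introduced into a packaging cell line to produce viral particles, which then deliver the shRNA and puromycin cassettes into target cells for stable integration and sustained knockdown.

The associated publication concerns chromatin-modifying enzymes as modulators of reprogramming. This indicates the construct was used as a loss-of-function tool to test how depleting DNMT3A influences cellular reprogramming. More broadly, it is suited to stable DNMT3A silencing in human cells that can be transduced with retrovirus, for studies of DNA methylation and epigenetic regulation.
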