Addgene plasmid #36380: pSMP-DNMT3A_1
Depositing lab: George Daley. Depositing organization: Boston Children's Hospital. Publication: Chromatin-modifying enzymes as modulators of reprogramming. Onder TT, Kara N, Cherry A, Sinha AU, Zhu N, Bernt KM, Cahan P, Marcarci BO, Unternaehrer J, Gupta PB, Lander ES, Armstrong SA, Daley GQ. Nature. 2012 Mar 4;483(7391):598-602. doi: 10.1038/nature10953. PubMed 22388813.
Backbone
  Vector backbone: pSMP
  Backbone manufacturer: Steve Elledge
  Backbone size w/o insert (bp): 6699
  Vector type: Mammalian Expression, Retroviral, RNAi
  Selectable markers: Puromycin
Growth in bacteria
  Bacterial resistance: Ampicillin, 100 μg/mL
  Growth temperature: 30°C
  Growth strain: Stbl3
  Copy number: High Copy
Gene/Insert
  Gene/Insert name: DNMT3A
  gRNA/shRNA sequence: CCCAAGGTCAAGGAGATTA
  Species: H. sapiens (human)
  Entrez Gene: DNMT3A (a.k.a. DNMT3A2, HESJAS, M.HsaIIIA, TBRS)
  Cloning method: Restriction Enzyme; 5′ cloning site XhoI (not destroyed); 3′ cloning site EcoRI (not destroyed)
  Sequencing primers: 5′ pSMP-F
Terms and licenses: Academic/Nonprofit Terms; Industry Terms: Not Available to Industry
How to cite: pSMP-DNMT3A_1 was a gift from George Daley (Addgene plasmid # 36380 ; http://n2t.net/addgene:36380 ; RRID:Addgene_36380)
